>Addgene plasmid #134243 | pKM328 | addgene full sequence | sequence record 271836 | Addgene NGS Result
CCTACTTGGCAGTACATCTACGTATTAGTCATCGCTATTACCATGGTCGAGGTGAGCCCCACGTTCTGCT
TCACTCTCCCCATCTCCCCCCCCTCCCCACCCCCAATTTTGTATTTATTTATTTTTTAATTATTTTGTGC
AGCGATGGGGGCGGGGGGGGGGGCGCGCGCCAGGCGGGGCGGGGCGGGGCGAGGGGCGGGGCGGGGCGAG
GCGGAGAGGTGCGGCGGCAGCCAATCAGAGCGGCGCGCTCCGAAAGTTTCCTTTTATGGCGAGGCGGCGG
CGGCGGCGGCCCTATAAAAAGCGAAGCGCGCGGCGGGCGGGAGTCGCTGCGCGCTGCCTTCGCCCCGTGC
CCCGCTCCGCCGCCGCCTCGCGCCGCCCGCCCCGGCTCTGACTGACCGCGTTACTCCCACAGGTGAGCGG
GCGGGACGGCCCTTCTCCTCCGGGCTGTAATTAGCTGAGCAAGAGGTAAGGGTTTAAGGGATGGTTGGTT
GGTGGGGTATTAATGTTTAATTACCTGGAGCACCTGCCTGAAATCACTTTTTTTCAGGTTGGACCGGTGC
CACCATGGACTATAAGGACCACGACGGAGACTACAAGGATCATGATATTGATTACAAAGACGATGACGAT
AAGATGGCCCCAAAGAAGAAGCGGAAGGTCGGTATCCACGGAGTCCCAGCAGCCGACAAGAAGTACAGCA
TCGGCCTGGACATCGGCACCAACTCTGTGGGCTGGGCCGTGATCACCGACGAGTACAAGGTGCCCAGCAA
GAAATTCAAGGTGCTGGGCAACACCGACCGGCACAGCATCAAGAAGAACCTGATCGGAGCCCTGCTGTTC
GACAGCGGCGAAACAGCCGAGGCCACCCGGCTGAAGAGAACCGCCAGAAGAAGATACACCAGACGGAAGA
ACCGGATCTGCTATCTGCAAGAGATCTTCAGCAACGAGATGGCCAAGGTGGACGACAGCTTCTTCCACAG
ACTGGAAGAGTCCTTCCTGGTGGAAGAGGATAAGAAGCACGAGCGGCACCCCATCTTCGGCAACATCGTG
GACGAGGTGGCCTACCACGAGAAGTACCCCACCATCTACCACCTGAGAAAGAAACTGGTGGACAGCACCG
ACAAGGCCGACCTGCGGCTGATCTATCTGGCCCTGGCCCACATGATCAAGTTCCGGGGCCACTTCCTGAT
CGAGGGCGACCTGAACCCCGACAACAGCGACGTGGACAAGCTGTTCATCCAGCTGGTGCAGACCTACAAC
CAGCTGTTCGAGGAAAACCCCATCAACGCCAGCGGCGTGGACGCCAAGGCCATCCTGTCTGCCAGACTGA
GCAAGAGCAGACGGCTGGAAAATCTGATCGCCCAGCTGCCCGGCGAGAAGAAGAATGGCCTGTTCGGAAA
CCTGATTGCCCTGAGCCTGGGCCTGACCCCCAACTTCAAGAGCAACTTCGACCTGGCCGAGGATGCCAAA
CTGCAGCTGAGCAAGGACACCTACGACGACGACCTGGACAACCTGCTGGCCCAGATCGGCGACCAGTACG
CCGACCTGTTTCTGGCCGCCAAGAACCTGTCCGACGCCATCCTGCTGAGCGACATCCTGAGAGTGAACAC
CGAGATCACCAAGGCCCCCCTGAGCGCCTCTATGATCAAGAGATACGACGAGCACCACCAGGACCTGACC
CTGCTGAAAGCTCTCGTGCGGCAGCAGCTGCCTGAGAAGTACAAAGAGATTTTCTTCGACCAGAGCAAGA
ACGGCTACGCCGGCTACATTGACGGCGGAGCCAGCCAGGAAGAGTTCTACAAGTTCATCAAGCCCATCCT
GGAAAAGATGGACGGCACCGAGGAACTGCTCGTGAAGCTGAACAGAGAGGACCTGCTGCGGAAGCAGCGG
ACCTTCGACAACGGCAGCATCCCCCACCAGATCCACCTGGGAGAGCTGCACGCCATTCTGCGGCGGCAGG
AAGATTTTTACCCATTCCTGAAGGACAACCGGGAAAAGATCGAGAAGATCCTGACCTTCCGCATCCCCTA
CTACGTGGGCCCTCTGGCCAGGGGAAACAGCAGATTCGCCTGGATGACCAGAAAGAGCGAGGAAACCATC
ACCCCCTGGAACTTCGAGGAAGTGGTGGACAAGGGCGCTTCCGCCCAGAGCTTCATCGAGCGGATGACCA
ACTTCGATAAGAACCTGCCCAACGAGAAGGTGCTGCCCAAGCACAGCCTGCTGTACGAGTACTTCACCGT
GTATAACGAGCTGACCAAAGTGAAATACGTGACCGAGGGAATGAGAAAGCCCGCCTTCCTGAGCGGCGAG
CAGAAAAAGGCCATCGTGGACCTGCTGTTCAAGACCAACCGGAAAGTGACCGTGAAGCAGCTGAAAGAGG
ACTACTTCAAGAAAATCGAGTGCTTCGACTCCGTGGAAATCTCCGGCGTGGAAGATCGGTTCAACGCCTC
CCTGGGCACATACCACGATCTGCTGAAAATTATCAAGGACAAGGACTTCCTGGACAATGAGGAAAACGAG
GACATTCTGGAAGATATCGTGCTGACCCTGACACTGTTTGAGGACAGAGAGATGATCGAGGAACGGCTGA
AAACCTATGCCCACCTGTTCGACGACAAAGTGATGAAGCAGCTGAAGCGGCGGAGATACACCGGCTGGGG
CAGGCTGAGCCGGAAGCTGATCAACGGCATCCGGGACAAGCAGTCCGGCAAGACAATCCTGGATTTCCTG
AAGTCCGACGGCTTCGCCAACAGAAACTTCATGCAGCTGATCCACGACGACAGCCTGACCTTTAAAGAGG
ACATCCAGAAAGCCCAGGTGTCCGGCCAGGGCGATAGCCTGCACGAGCACATTGCCAATCTGGCCGGCAG
CCCCGCCATTAAGAAGGGCATCCTGCAGACAGTGAAGGTGGTGGACGAGCTCGTGAAAGTGATGGGCCGG
CACAAGCCCGAGAACATCGTGATCGAAATGGCCAGAGAGAACCAGACCACCCAGAAGGGACAGAAGAACA
GCCGCGAGAGAATGAAGCGGATCGAAGAGGGCATCAAAGAGCTGGGCAGCCAGATCCTGAAAGAACACCC
CGTGGAAAACACCCAGCTGCAGAACGAGAAGCTGTACCTGTACTACCTGCAGAATGGGCGGGATATGTAC
GTGGACCAGGAACTGGACATCAACCGGCTGTCCGACTACGATGTGGACCATATCGTGCCTCAGAGCTTTC
TGAAGGACGACTCCATCGACAACAAGGTGCTGACCAGAAGCGACAAGAACCGGGGCAAGAGCGACAACGT
GCCCTCCGAAGAGGTCGTGAAGAAGATGAAGAACTACTGGCGGCAGCTGCTGAACGCCAAGCTGATTACC
CAGAGAAAGTTCGACAATCTGACCAAGGCCGAGAGAGGCGGCCTGAGCGAACTGGATAAGGCCGGCTTCA
TCAAGAGACAGCTGGTGGAAACCCGGCAGATCACAAAGCACGTGGCACAGATCCTGGACTCCCGGATGAA
CACTAAGTACGACGAGAATGACAAGCTGATCCGGGAAGTGAAAGTGATCACCCTGAAGTCCAAGCTGGTG
TCCGATTTCCGGAAGGATTTCCAGTTTTACAAAGTGCGCGAGATCAACAACTACCACCACGCCCACGACG
CCTACCTGAACGCCGTCGTGGGAACCGCCCTGATCAAAAAGTACCCTAAGCTGGAAAGCGAGTTCGTGTA
CGGCGACTACAAGGTGTACGACGTGCGGAAGATGATCGCCAAGAGCGAGCAGGAAATCGGCAAGGCTACC
GCCAAGTACTTCTTCTACAGCAACATCATGAACTTTTTCAAGACCGAGATTACCCTGGCCAACGGCGAGA
TCCGGAAGCGGCCTCTGATCGAGACAAACGGCGAAACCGGGGAGATCGTGTGGGATAAGGGCCGGGATTT
TGCCACCGTGCGGAAAGTGCTGAGCATGCCCCAAGTGAATATCGTGAAAAAGACCGAGGTGCAGACAGGC
GGCTTCAGCAAAGAGTCTATCCTGCCCAAGAGGAACAGCGATAAGCTGATCGCCAGAAAGAAGGACTGGG
ACCCTAAGAAGTACGGCGGCTTCGACAGCCCCACCGTGGCCTATTCTGTGCTGGTGGTGGCCAAAGTGGA
AAAGGGCAAGTCCAAGAAACTGAAGAGTGTGAAAGAGCTGCTGGGGATCACCATCATGGAAAGAAGCAGC
TTCGAGAAGAATCCCATCGACTTTCTGGAAGCCAAGGGCTACAAAGAAGTGAAAAAGGACCTGATCATCA
AGCTGCCTAAGTACTCCCTGTTCGAGCTGGAAAACGGCCGGAAGAGAATGCTGGCCTCTGCCGGCGAACT
GCAGAAGGGAAACGAACTGGCCCTGCCCTCCAAATATGTGAACTTCCTGTACCTGGCCAGCCACTATGAG
AAGCTGAAGGGCTCCCCCGAGGATAATGAGCAGAAACAGCTGTTTGTGGAACAGCACAAGCACTACCTGG
ACGAGATCATCGAGCAGATCAGCGAGTTCTCCAAGAGAGTGATCCTGGCCGACGCTAATCTGGACAAAGT
GCTGTCCGCCTACAACAAGCACCGGGATAAGCCCATCAGAGAGCAGGCCGAGAATATCATCCACCTGTTT
ACCCTGACCAATCTGGGAGCCCCTGCCGCCTTCAAGTACTTTGACACCACCATCGACCGGAAGAGGTACA
CCAGCACCAAAGAGGTGCTGGACGCCACCCTGATCCACCAGAGCATCACCGGCCTGTACGAGACACGGAT
CGACCTGTCTCAGCTGGGAGGCGACAAAAGGCCGGCGGCCACGAAAAAGGCCGGCCAGGCAAAAAAGAAA
AAGTAAGAATTCCTAGAGCTCGCTGATCAGCCTCGACTGTGCCTTCTAGTTGCCAGCCATCTGTTGTTTG
CCCCTCCCCCGTGCCTTCCTTGACCCTGGAAGGTGCCACTCCCACTGTCCTTTCCTAATAAAATGAGGAA
ATTGCATCGCATTGTCTGAGTAGGTGTCATTCTATTCTGGGGGGTGGGGTGGGGCAGGACAGCAAGGGGG
AGGATTGGGAAGAGAATAGCAGGCATGCTGGGGAGCGGCCGCAGGAACCCCTAGTGATGGAGTTGGCCAC
TCCCTCTCTGCGCGCTCGCTCGCTCACTGAGGCCGGGCGACCAAAGGTCGCCCGACGCCCGGGCTTTGCC
CGGGCGGCCTCAGTGAGCGAGCGAGCGCGCAGCTGCCTGCAGGGGCGCCTGATGCGGTATTTTCTCCTTA
CGCATCTGTGCGGTATTTCACACCGCATA
[95 nt withheld, positions 5280-5374]
T
[46 nt withheld, positions 5376-5421]
C
[141 nt withheld, positions 5423-5563]
CCTTTGACGTTGGAGTCCACGTTCTTT
[37 nt withheld, positions 5591-5627]
ACTCTATCTCGGGCTATTCTTTTGATTTATAAGGGATTTTGCCGATTTCGGTCTATTGGTTAAAAAATGA
GCTGATTTAACAAAAATTTAACGCGAATTTTAACAAAATATTAACGTTTACAATTTTATGGTGCACTCTC
AGTACAATCTGCTCTGATGCCGCATAGTTAAGCCAGCCCCGACACCCGCCAACACCCGCTGACGCGCCCT
GACGGGCTTGTCTGCTCCCGGCATCCGCTTACAGACAAGCTGTGACCGTCTCCGGGAGCTGCATGTGTCA
GAGGTTTTCACCGTCATCACCGAAACGCGCGAGACGAAAGGGCCTCGTGATACGCCTATTTTTATAGGTT
AATGTCATGATAATAATGGTTTCTTAGACGTCAGGTGGCACTTTTCGGGGAAATGTGCGCGGAACCCCTA
TTTGTTTATTTTTCTAAATACATTCAAATATGTATCCGCTCATGAGACAATAACCCTGATAAATGCTTCA
ATAATATTGAAAAAGGAAGAGTATGAGTATTCAACATTTCCGTGTCGCCCTTATTCCCTTTTTTGCGGCA
TTTTGCCTTCCTGTTTTTGCTCACCCAGAAACGCTGGTGAAAGTAAAAGATGCTGAAGATCAGTTGGGTG
CACGAGTGGGTTACATCGAACTGGATCTCAACAGCGGTAAGATCCTTGAGAGTTTTCGCCCCGAAGAACG
TTTTCCAATGATGAGCACTTTTAAAGTTCTGCTATGTGGCGCGGTATTATCCCGTATTGACGCCGGGCAA
GAGCAACTCGGTCGCCGCATACACTATTCTCAGAATGACTTGGTTGAGTACTCACCAGTCACAGAAAAGC
ATCTTACGGATGGCATGACAGTAAGAGAATTATGCAGTGCTGCCATAACCATGAGTGATAACACTGCGGC
CAACTTACTTCTGACAACGATCGGAGGACCGAAGGAGCTAACCGCTTTTTTGCACAACATGGGGGATCAT
GTAACTCGCCTTGATCGTTGGGAACCGGAGCTGAATGAAGCCATACCAAACGACGAGCGTGACACCACGA
TGCCTGTAGCAATGGCAACAACGTTGCGCAAACTATTAACTGGCGAACTACTTACTCTAGCTTCCCGGCA
ACAATTAATAGACTGGATGGAGGCGGATAAAGTTGCAGGACCACTTCTGCGCTCGGCCCTTCCGGCTGGC
TGGTTTATTGCTGATAAATCTGGAGCCGGTGAGCGTGGAAGCCGCGGTATCATTGCAGCACTGGGGCCAG
ATGGTAAGCCCTCCCGTATCGTAGTTATCTACACGACGGGGAGTCAGGCAACTATGGATGAACGAAATAG
ACAGATCGCTGAGATAGGTGCCTCACTGATTAAGCATTGGTAACTGTCAGACCAAGTTTACTCATATATA
CTTTAGATTGATTTAAAACTTCATTTTTAATTTAAAAGGATCTAGGTGAAGATCCTTTTTGATAATCTCA
TGACCAAAATCCCTTAACGTGAGTTTTCGTTCCACTGAGCGTCAGACCCCGTAGAAAAGATCAAAGGATC
TTCTTGAGATCCTTTTTTTCTGCGCGTAATCTGCTGCTTGCAAACAAAAAAACCACCGCTACCAGCGGTG
GTTTGTTTGCCGGATCAAGAGCTACCAACTCTTTTTCCGAAGGTAACTGGCTTCAGCAGAGCGCAGATAC
CAAATACTGTTCTTCTAGTGTAGCCGTAGTTAGGCCACCACTTCAAGAACTCTGTAGCACCGCCTACATA
CCTCGCTCTGCTAATCCTGTTACCAGTGGCTGCTGCCAGTGGCGATAAGTCGTGTCTTACCGGGTTGGAC
TCAAGACGATAGTTACCGGATAAGGCGCAGCGGTCGGGCTGAACGGGGGGTTCGTGCACACAGCCCAGCT
TGGAGCGAACGACCTACACCGAACTGAGATACCTACAGCGTGAGCTATGAGAAAGCGCCACGCTTCCCGA
AGGGAGAAAGGCGGACAGGTATCCGGTAAGCGGCAGGGTCGGAACAGGAGAGCGCACGAGGGAGCTTCCA
GGGGGAAACGCCTGGTATCTTTATAGTCCTGTCGGGTTTCGCCACCTCTGACTTGAGCGTCGATTTTTGT
GATGCTCGTCAGGGGGGCGGAGCCTATGGAAAAACGCCAGCAACGCGGCCTTTTTACGGTTCCTGGCCTT
TTGCTGGCCTTTTGCTCACATGTGAGGGCCTATTTCCCATGATTCCTTCATATTTGCATATACGATACAA
GGCTGTTAGAGAGATAATTGGAATTAATTTGACTGTAAACACAAAGATATTAGTACAAAATACGTGACGT
AGAAAGTAATAATTTCTTGGGTAGTTTGCAGTTTTAAAATTATGTTTTAAAATGGACTATCATATGCTTA
CCGTAACTTGAAAGTATTTCGATTTCTTGGCTTTATATATCTTGTGGAAAGGACGAAACAACGTTTTTGT
ACATGTTCGGGTGGTTTTAGAGCTAGAAATAGCAAGTTAAAATAAGGCTAGTCCGTTATCAACTTGAAAA
AGTGGCACCGAGTCGGTGCTTTTTTGTTTTAGAGCTAGAAATAGCAAGTTAAAATAAGGCTAGTCCGTTT
TTAGCGCGTGCGCCAATTCTGCAGACAAATGGCTCTAGAGGTACCCGTTACATAACTTACGGTAAATGGC
CCGCCTGGCTGACCGCCCAACGACCCCCGCCCATTGACGTCAATAGTAACGCCAATAGGGACTTTCCATT
GACGTCAATGGGTGGAGTATTTACGGTAAACTGCCCACTTGGCAGTACATCAAGTGTATCATATGCCAAG
TACGCCCCCTATTGACGTCAATGACGGTAAATGGCCCGCCTGGCATTGTGCCCAGTACATGACCTTATGG
GACTTT
Features (pLannotate 1.2.2; 18 found; start..end, strand, type, name):
     47..319     +  promoter       chicken β-actin promoter: No description available
    320..547     +  intron         hybrid intron: hybrid between chicken β-actin (CBA) and minute virus of mice (MMV) introns (Gray et al., 2011)
    685..2286    +  CDS            Cas9(N): N-terminal portion of Streptococcus pyogenes Cas9 (Zetsche et al., 2015)
   2287..4785    +  CDS            Cas9(C): C-terminal portion of Streptococcus pyogenes Cas9 (Zetsche et al., 2015)
   4786..4833    +  CDS            nucleoplasmin NLS: bipartite nuclear localization signal from nucleoplasmin
   4867..4978    +  polyA_signal   bGH poly(A) signal: bovine growth hormone polyadenylation signal
   5083..5223    +  repeat_region  AAV2 ITR: inverted terminal repeat of adeno-associated virus serotype 2 inverted
   5228..5279    -  misc_feature   bom (fragment): basis of mobility region from pBR322
   5298..5753    +  rep_origin     f1 ori (sequence partly withheld): f1 bacteriophage origin of replication; arrow indicates direction of (+) strand synthesis
   5754..5803    -  misc_feature   bom (fragment): basis of mobility region from pBR322
   5905..5940    -  CDS            rop (fragment): Rop protein, which maintains plasmids at low copy number; rop
   6035..6139    +  promoter       AmpR promoter: bla
   6140..7000    +  CDS            AmpR: β-lactamase; bla; confers resistance to ampicillin, carbenicillin, and related antibiotics
   7171..7759    +  rep_origin     ori: high-copy-number ColE1/pMB1/pBR322/pUC origin of replication
   7821..8061    +  promoter       U6 promoter: RNA polymerase III promoter for human U6 snRNA
   8091..8166    +  misc_RNA       gRNA scaffold: guide RNA scaffold for the Streptococcus pyogenes CRISPR/Cas9 system
   8173..8216    +  misc_RNA       gRNA scaffold (fragment): guide RNA scaffold for the Streptococcus pyogenes CRISPR/Cas9 system
   8263..45      +  enhancer       CMV enhancer (across the origin): human cytomegalovirus immediate early enhancer; contains an 18-bp deletion relative to the standard CMV enhancer
