[The description below was written by a language model from this plasmid's Addgene catalogue record and pLannotate feature annotations shown in this document.]
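Description:
pKM328 is an all-in-one CRISPR/Cas9 plasmid for transient expression in mammalian cells, built on the px330 backbone and carrying a single guide RNA directed against the 3′ region of the human PLK1 gene. It is propagated in E. coli as a high-copy plasmid through a ColE1/pUC-type origin and selected with ampicillin via the β-lactamase (AmpR) cassette. An f1 phage origin and small annotated fragments of bom and rop are backbone remnants. No mammalian selection marker or fluorescent reporter appears in the feature table.

The plasmid contains two expression units. A human U6 RNA polymerase III promoter drives the guide, with the PLK1-targeting spacer sitting in the short gap between the promoter and the Streptococcus pyogenes gRNA scaffold; a second partial scaffold fragment is also annotated just downstream. The other unit uses a CMV enhancer, chicken β-actin promoter and hybrid CBA/MVM intron to express S. pyogenes Cas9. The annotation tool splits Cas9 into adjoining N- and C-terminal portions, which together form one continuous coding sequence, followed by a nucleoplasmin bipartite nuclear localization signal and a bovine growth hormone polyadenylation signal. A single AAV2 inverted terminal repeat lies downstream of the poly(A) signal; with only one annotated, it appears to be a leftover backbone element rather than part of a packageable AAV genome.

Co-expressing nuclease and guide from one plasmid allows a targeted double-strand break near the 3′ end of PLK1 after transfection of human cells. The record does not say whether the intended outcome is gene disruption or homology-directed modification such as C-terminal tagging, and the cloning sites used to insert the guide are not recorded.
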