Addgene plasmid #134243: pKM328
Purpose: Mammalian expression construct expressing sgRNA against PLK1
Depositing lab: Iain Cheeseman. Depositing organization: Whitehead Institute for Biomedical Research. Publication: Quiescent Cells Actively Replenish CENP-A Nucleosomes to Maintain Centromere Identity and Proliferative Potential. Swartz SZ, McKay LS, Su KC, Bury L, Padeganeh A, Maddox PS, Knouse KA, Cheeseman IM. Dev Cell. 2019 Oct 7;51(1):35-48.e7. doi: 10.1016/j.devcel.2019.07.016. Epub 2019 Aug 15. PubMed 31422918.
Backbone
  Vector backbone: px330
  Backbone manufacturer: Feng Zhang (Addgene plasmid # 42230)
  Vector type: Mammalian Expression, CRISPR
Growth in bacteria
  Bacterial resistance: Ampicillin, 100 μg/mL
  Growth temperature: 37°C
  Growth strain: DH5alpha
  Copy number: High Copy
Gene/Insert
  Gene/Insert name: gRNA targeting PLK1 3'
  gRNA/shRNA sequence: CAACGTTTTTGTACATGTTCGGGTG
  Species: H. sapiens (human)
  Cloning method: Restriction Enzyme; 5′ cloning site unknown (unknown if destroyed); 3′ cloning site unknown (unknown if destroyed)
Terms and licenses: Academic/Nonprofit Terms; Industry Terms: Not Available to Industry
How to cite: pKM328 was a gift from Iain Cheeseman (Addgene plasmid # 134243 ; http://n2t.net/addgene:134243 ; RRID:Addgene_134243)
