>Addgene plasmid #134243 | pKM328 | depositor partial sequence | sequence record 258083 | Plasmid Vector Seq
GAGGGCCTATTTCCCATGATTCCTTCATATTTGCATATACGATACAAGGCTGTTAGAGAGATAATTGGAA
TTAATTTGACTGTAAACACAAAGATATTAGTACAAAATACGTGACGTAGAAAGTAATAATTTCTTGGGTA
GTTTGCAGTTTTAAAATTATGTTTTAAAATGGACTATCATATGCTTACCGTAACTTGAAAGTATTTCGAT
TTCTTGGCTTTATATATCTTGTGGAAAGGACGAAACACCGGGTCTTCGAGAAGACCTGTTTTAGAGCTAG
AAATAGCAAGTTAAAATAAGGCTAGTCCGTTATCAACTTGAAAAAGTGGCACCGAGTCGGTGCTTTTTTG
TTTTAGAGCTAGAAATAGCAAGTTAAAATAAGGCTAGTCCGTTTTTAGCGCGTGCGCCAATTCTGCAGAC
AAATGGCTCTAGAGGTACCCGTTACATAACTTACGGTAAATGGCCCGCCTGGCTGACCGCCCAACGACCC
CCGCCCATTGACGTCAATAGTAACGCCAATAGGGACTTTCCATTGACGTCAATGGGTGGAGTATTTACGG
TAAACTGCCCACTTGGCAGTACATCAAGTGTATCATATGCCAAGTACGCCCCCTATTGACGTCAATGACG
GTAAATGGCCCGCCTGGCATTGTGCCCAGTACATGACCTTATGGGACTTTCCTACTTGGCAGTACATCTA
CGTATTAGTCATCGCTATTACCATGGTCGAGGTGAGCCCCACGTTCTGCTTCACTCTCCCCATCTCCCCC
CCCTCCCCACCCCCAATTTTGTATTTATTTATTTTTTAATTATTTTGTGCAGCGATGGGGGCGGGGGGGG
GGGGGGGGCGCGCGCCAGGCGGGGCGGGGCGGGGCGAGGGGCGGGGCGGGGCGAGGCGGAGAGGTGCGGC
GGCAGCCAATCAGAGCGGCGCGCTCCGAAAGTTTCCTTTTATGGCGAGGCGGCGGCGGCGGCGGCCCTAT
AAAAAGCGAAGCGCGCGGCGGGCGGGAGTCGCTGCGACGCTGCCTTCGCCCCGTGCCCCGCTCCGCCGCC
GCCTCGCGCCGCCCGCCCCGGCTCTGACTGACCGCGTTACTCCCACAGGTGAGCGGGCGGGACGGCCCTT
CTCCTCCGGGCTGTAATTAGCTGAGCAAGAGGTAAGGGTTTAAGGGATGGTTGGTTGGTGGGGTATTAAT
GTTTAATTACCTGGAGCACCTGCCTGAAATCACTTTTTTTCAGGTTGGACCGGTGCCACCATGGACTATA
AGGACCACGACGGAGACTACAAGGATCATGATATTGATTACAAAGACGATGACGATAAGATGGCCCCAAA
GAAGAAGCGGAAGGTCGGTATCCACGGAGTCCCAGCAGCCGACAAGAAGTACAGCATCGGCCTGGACATC
GGCACCAACTCTGTGGGCTGGGCCGTGATCACCGACGAGTACAAGGTGCCCAGCAAGAAATTCAAGGTGC
TGGGCAACACCGACCGGCACAGCATCAAGAAGAACCTGATCGGAGCCCTGCTGTTCGACAGCGGCGAAAC
AGCCGAGGCCACCCGGCTGAAGAGAACCGCCAGAAGAAGATACACCAGACGGAAGAACCGGATCTGCTAT
CTGCAAGAGATCTTCAGCAACGAGATGGCCAAGGTGGACGACAGCTTCTTCCACAGACTGGAAGAGTCCT
TCCTGGTGGAAGAGGATAAGAAGCACGAGCGGCACCCCATCTTCGGCAACATCGTGGACGAGGTGGCCTA
CCACGAGAAGTACCCCACCATCTACCACCTGAGAAAGAAACTGGTGGACAGCACCGACAAGGCCGACCTG
CGGCTGATCTATCTGGCCCTGGCCCACATGATCAAGTTCCGGGGCCACTTCCTGATCGAGGGCGACCTGA
ACCCCGACAACAGCGACGTGGACAAGCTGTTCATCCAGCTGGTGCAGACCTACAACCAGCTGTTCGAGGA
AAACCCCATCAACGCCAGCGGCGTGGACGCCAAGGCCATCCTGTCTGCCAGACTGAGCAAGAGCAGACGG
CTGGAAAATCTGATCGCCCAGCTGCCCGGCGAGAAGAAGAATGGCCTGTTCGGAAACCTGATTGCCCTGA
GCCTGGGCCTGACCCCCAACTTCAAGAGCAACTTCGACCTGGCCGAGGATGCCAAACTGCAGCTGAGCAA
GGACACCTACGACGACGACCTGGACAACCTGCTGGCCCAGATCGGCGACCAGTACGCCGACCTGTTTCTG
GCCGCCAAGAACCTGTCCGACGCCATCCTGCTGAGCGACATCCTGAGAGTGAACACCGAGATCACCAAGG
CCCCCCTGAGCGCCTCTATGATCAAGAGATACGACGAGCACCACCAGGACCTGACCCTGCTGAAAGCTCT
CGTGCGGCAGCAGCTGCCTGAGAAGTACAAAGAGATTTTCTTCGACCAGAGCAAGAACGGCTACGCCGGC
TACATTGACGGCGGAGCCAGCCAGGAAGAGTTCTACAAGTTCATCAAGCCCATCCTGGAAAAGATGGACG
GCACCGAGGAACTGCTCGTGAAGCTGAACAGAGAGGACCTGCTGCGGAAGCAGCGGACCTTCGACAACGG
CAGCATCCCCCACCAGATCCACCTGGGAGAGCTGCACGCCATTCTGCGGCGGCAGGAAGATTTTTACCCA
TTCCTGAAGGACAACCGGGAAAAGATCGAGAAGATCCTGACCTTCCGCATCCCCTACTACGTGGGCCCTC
TGGCCAGGGGAAACAGCAGATTCGCCTGGATGACCAGAAAGAGCGAGGAAACCATCACCCCCTGGAACTT
CGAGGAAGTGGTGGACAAGGGCGCTTCCGCCCAGAGCTTCATCGAGCGGATGACCAACTTCGATAAGAAC
CTGCCCAACGAGAAGGTGCTGCCCAAGCACAGCCTGCTGTACGAGTACTTCACCGTGTATAACGAGCTGA
CCAAAGTGAAATACGTGACCGAGGGAATGAGAAAGCCCGCCTTCCTGAGCGGCGAGCAGAAAAAGGCCAT
CGTGGACCTGCTGTTCAAGACCAACCGGAAAGTGACCGTGAAGCAGCTGAAAGAGGACTACTTCAAGAAA
ATCGAGTGCTTCGACTCCGTGGAAATCTCCGGCGTGGAAGATCGGTTCAACGCCTCCCTGGGCACATACC
ACGATCTGCTGAAAATTATCAAGGACAAGGACTTCCTGGACAATGAGGAAAACGAGGACATTCTGGAAGA
TATCGTGCTGACCCTGACACTGTTTGAGGACAGAGAGATGATCGAGGAACGGCTGAAAACCTATGCCCAC
CTGTTCGACGACAAAGTGATGAAGCAGCTGAAGCGGCGGAGATACACCGGCTGGGGCAGGCTGAGCCGGA
AGCTGATCAACGGCATCCGGGACAAGCAGTCCGGCAAGACAATCCTGGATTTCCTGAAGTCCGACGGCTT
CGCCAACAGAAACTTCATGCAGCTGATCCACGACGACAGCCTGACCTTTAAAGAGGACATCCAGAAAGCC
CAGGTGTCCGGCCAGGGCGATAGCCTGCACGAGCACATTGCCAATCTGGCCGGCAGCCCCGCCATTAAGA
AGGGCATCCTGCAGACAGTGAAGGTGGTGGACGAGCTCGTGAAAGTGATGGGCCGGCACAAGCCCGAGAA
CATCGTGATCGAAATGGCCAGAGAGAACCAGACCACCCAGAAGGGACAGAAGAACAGCCGCGAGAGAATG
AAGCGGATCGAAGAGGGCATCAAAGAGCTGGGCAGCCAGATCCTGAAAGAACACCCCGTGGAAAACACCC
AGCTGCAGAACGAGAAGCTGTACCTGTACTACCTGCAGAATGGGCGGGATATGTACGTGGACCAGGAACT
GGACATCAACCGGCTGTCCGACTACGATGTGGACCATATCGTGCCTCAGAGCTTTCTGAAGGACGACTCC
ATCGACAACAAGGTGCTGACCAGAAGCGACAAGAACCGGGGCAAGAGCGACAACGTGCCCTCCGAAGAGG
TCGTGAAGAAGATGAAGAACTACTGGCGGCAGCTGCTGAACGCCAAGCTGATTACCCAGAGAAAGTTCGA
CAATCTGACCAAGGCCGAGAGAGGCGGCCTGAGCGAACTGGATAAGGCCGGCTTCATCAAGAGACAGCTG
GTGGAAACCCGGCAGATCACAAAGCACGTGGCACAGATCCTGGACTCCCGGATGAACACTAAGTACGACG
AGAATGACAAGCTGATCCGGGAAGTGAAAGTGATCACCCTGAAGTCCAAGCTGGTGTCCGATTTCCGGAA
GGATTTCCAGTTTTACAAAGTGCGCGAGATCAACAACTACCACCACGCCCACGACGCCTACCTGAACGCC
GTCGTGGGAACCGCCCTGATCAAAAAGTACCCTAAGCTGGAAAGCGAGTTCGTGTACGGCGACTACAAGG
TGTACGACGTGCGGAAGATGATCGCCAAGAGCGAGCAGGAAATCGGCAAGGCTACCGCCAAGTACTTCTT
CTACAGCAACATCATGAACTTTTTCAAGACCGAGATTACCCTGGCCAACGGCGAGATCCGGAAGCGGCCT
CTGATCGAGACAAACGGCGAAACCGGGGAGATCGTGTGGGATAAGGGCCGGGATTTTGCCACCGTGCGGA
AAGTGCTGAGCATGCCCCAAGTGAATATCGTGAAAAAGACCGAGGTGCAGACAGGCGGCTTCAGCAAAGA
GTCTATCCTGCCCAAGAGGAACAGCGATAAGCTGATCGCCAGAAAGAAGGACTGGGACCCTAAGAAGTAC
GGCGGCTTCGACAGCCCCACCGTGGCCTATTCTGTGCTGGTGGTGGCCAAAGTGGAAAAGGGCAAGTCCA
AGAAACTGAAGAGTGTGAAAGAGCTGCTGGGGATCACCATCATGGAAAGAAGCAGCTTCGAGAAGAATCC
CATCGACTTTCTGGAAGCCAAGGGCTACAAAGAAGTGAAAAAGGACCTGATCATCAAGCTGCCTAAGTAC
TCCCTGTTCGAGCTGGAAAACGGCCGGAAGAGAATGCTGGCCTCTGCCGGCGAACTGCAGAAGGGAAACG
AACTGGCCCTGCCCTCCAAATATGTGAACTTCCTGTACCTGGCCAGCCACTATGAGAAGCTGAAGGGCTC
CCCCGAGGATAATGAGCAGAAACAGCTGTTTGTGGAACAGCACAAGCACTACCTGGACGAGATCATCGAG
CAGATCAGCGAGTTCTCCAAGAGAGTGATCCTGGCCGACGCTAATCTGGACAAAGTGCTGTCCGCCTACA
ACAAGCACCGGGATAAGCCCATCAGAGAGCAGGCCGAGAATATCATCCACCTGTTTACCCTGACCAATCT
GGGAGCCCCTGCCGCCTTCAAGTACTTTGACACCACCATCGACCGGAAGAGGTACACCAGCACCAAAGAG
GTGCTGGACGCCACCCTGATCCACCAGAGCATCACCGGCCTGTACGAGACACGGATCGACCTGTCTCAGC
TGGGAGGCGACAAAAGGCCGGCGGCCACGAAAAAGGCCGGCCAGGCAAAAAAGAAAAAGTAAGAATTCCT
AGAGCTCGCTGATCAGCCTCGACTGTGCCTTCTAGTTGCCAGCCATCTGTTGTTTGCCCCTCCCCCGTGC
CTTCCTTGACCCTGGAAGGTGCCACTCCCACTGTCCTTTCCTAATAAAATGAGGAAATTGCATCGCATTG
TCTGAGTAGGTGTCATTCTATTCTGGGGGGTGGGGTGGGGCAGGACAGCAAGGGGGAGGATTGGGAAGAG
AATAGCAGGCATGCTGGGGAGCGGCCGCAGGAACCCCTAGTGATGGAGTTGGCCACTCCCTCTCTGCGCG
CTCGCTCGCTCACTGAGGCCGGGCGACCAAAGGTCGCCCGACGCCCGGGCTTTGCCCGGGCGGCCTCAGT
GAGCGAGCGAGCGCGCAGCTGCCTGCAGGGGCGCCTGATGCGGTATTTTCTCCTTACGCATCTGTGCGGT
ATTTCACACCGCATA
[142 nt withheld, positions 5966-6107]
C
[141 nt withheld, positions 6109-6249]
CCTTTGACGTTGGAGTCCACGTTCTTT
[37 nt withheld, positions 6277-6313]
ACCCTATCTCGGGCTATTCTTTTGATTTATAAGGGATTTTGCCGATTTCGGCCTATTGGTTAAAAAATGA
GCTGATTTAACAAAAATTTAACGCGAATTTTAACAAAATATTAACGTTTACAATTTTATGGTGCACTCTC
AGTACAATCTGCTCTGATGCCGCATAGTTAAGCCAGCCCCGACACCCGCCAACACCCGCTGACGCGCCCT
GACGGGCTTGTCTGCTCCCGGCATCCGCTTACAGACAAGCTGTGACCGTCTCCGGGAGCTGCATGTGTCA
GAGGTTTTCACCGTCATCACCGAAACGCGCGAGACGAAAGGGCCTCGTGATACGCCTATTTTTATAGGTT
AATGTCATGATAATAATGGTTTCTTAGACGTCAGGTGGCACTTTTCGGGGAAATGTGCGCGGAACCCCTA
TTTGTTTATTTTTCTAAATACATTCAAATATGTATCCGCTCATGAGACAATAACCCTGATAAATGCTTCA
ATAATATTGAAAAAGGAAGAGTATGAGTATTCAACATTTCCGTGTCGCCCTTATTCCCTTTTTTGCGGCA
TTTTGCCTTCCTGTTTTTGCTCACCCAGAAACGCTGGTGAAAGTAAAAGATGCTGAAGATCAGTTGGGTG
CACGAGTGGGTTACATCGAACTGGATCTCAACAGCGGTAAGATCCTTGAGAGTTTTCGCCCCGAAGAACG
TTTTCCAATGATGAGCACTTTTAAAGTTCTGCTATGTGGCGCGGTATTATCCCGTATTGACGCCGGGCAA
GAGCAACTCGGTCGCCGCATACACTATTCTCAGAATGACTTGGTTGAGTACTCACCAGTCACAGAAAAGC
ATCTTACGGATGGCATGACAGTAAGAGAATTATGCAGTGCTGCCATAACCATGAGTGATAACACTGCGGC
CAACTTACTTCTGACAACGATCGGAGGACCGAAGGAGCTAACCGCTTTTTTGCACAACATGGGGGATCAT
GTAACTCGCCTTGATCGTTGGGAACCGGAGCTGAATGAAGCCATACCAAACGACGAGCGTGACACCACGA
TGCCTGTAGCAATGGCAACAACGTTGCGCAAACTATTAACTGGCGAACTACTTACTCTAGCTTCCCGGCA
ACAATTAATAGACTGGATGGAGGCGGATAAAGTTGCAGGACCACTTCTGCGCTCGGCCCTTCCGGCTGGC
TGGTTTATTGCTGATAAATCTGGAGCCGGTGAGCGTGGAAGCCGCGGTATCATTGCAGCACTGGGGCCAG
ATGGTAAGCCCTCCCGTATCGTAGTTATCTACACGACGGGGAGTCAGGCAACTATGGATGAACGAAATAG
ACAGATCGCTGAGATAGGTGCCTCACTGATTAAGCATTGGTAACTGTCAGACCAAGTTTACTCATATATA
CTTTAGATTGATTTAAAACTTCATTTTTAATTTAAAAGGATCTAGGTGAAGATCCTTTTTGATAATCTCA
TGACCAAAATCCCTTAACGTGAGTTTTCGTTCCACTGAGCGTCAGACCCCGTAGAAAAGATCAAAGGATC
TTCTTGAGATCCTTTTTTTCTGCGCGTAATCTGCTGCTTGCAAACAAAAAAACCACCGCTACCAGCGGTG
GTTTGTTTGCCGGATCAAGAGCTACCAACTCTTTTTCCGAAGGTAACTGGCTTCAGCAGAGCGCAGATAC
CAAATACTGTCCTTCTAGTGTAGCCGTAGTTAGGCCACCACTTCAAGAACTCTGTAGCACCGCCTACATA
CCTCGCTCTGCTAATCCTGTTACCAGTGGCTGCTGCCAGTGGCGATAAGTCGTGTCTTACCGGGTTGGAC
TCAAGACGATAGTTACCGGATAAGGCGCAGCGGTCGGGCTGAACGGGGGGTTCGTGCACACAGCCCAGCT
TGGAGCGAACGACCTACACCGAACTGAGATACCTACAGCGTGAGCTATGAGAAAGCGCCACGCTTCCCGA
AGGGAGAAAGGCGGACAGGTATCCGGTAAGCGGCAGGGTCGGAACAGGAGAGCGCACGAGGGAGCTTCCA
GGGGGAAACGCCTGGTATCTTTATAGTCCTGTCGGGTTTCGCCACCTCTGACTTGAGCGTCGATTTTTGT
GATGCTCGTCAGGGGGGCGGAGCCTATGGAAAAACGCCAGCAACGCGGCCTTTTTACGGTTCCTGGCCTT
TTGCTGGCCTTTTGCTCACATGT
